>Addgene plasmid #156518 | pD649-HAsp-SCN2B-Fc(DAPA)-AviTag-6xHis | addgene full sequence | sequence record 368853 | Addgene NGS Result
GTGGCGGTCCGGATCGACGGTGTGGCGCGTGGCGGGGTAGTCGGCGAACGCGGCGGCGAGGGTGCGTACG
GCCCTGGGGACGTCGTCGCGGGTGGCGAGGCGCACCGTGGGCTTGTACTCGGTCATGGTTTAGTTCCTCA
CCTTGTCGTATTATACTATGCCGATATACTATGCCGATGATTAATTGTCAACACGTGCTGATCAGATCCG
AAAATGGATATACAAGCTCCCGGGAGCTTTTTGCAAAAGCCTAGGCCTCCAAAAAAGCCTCCTCACTACT
TCTGGAATAGCTCAGAGGCAGAGGCGGCCTCGGCCTCTGCATAAATAAAAAAAATTAGTCAGCCATGGGG
CGGAGAATGGGCGGAACTGGGCGGAGTTAGGGGCGGGATGGGCGGAGTTAGGGGCGGGACTATGGTTGCT
GACTAATTGAGATGCATGCTTTGCATACTTCTGCCTGCTGGGGAGCCTGGGGACTTTCCACACCTGGTTG
CTGACTAATTGAGATGCATGCTTTGCATACTTCTGCCTGCTGGGGAGCCTGGGGACTTTCCACACCCTAA
CTGACACACATTCCACAGAATTAATTCGCGTTAAATTTTTGTTAAATCAGCTCATTTTTTAACCAATAGG
CCGAAATCGGCAAAATCCCTTATAAATCAAAAGAATAGACCGAGATAGGGTTGAGTGTTGTGATGCAATT
TCCTCATTTTATTAGGAAAGGACAGTGGGAGTGGCACCTTCCAGGGTCAAGGAAGGCACGGGGGAGGGGC
AAACAACAGATGGCTGGCAACTAGAAGGCACAGTCGAGGCTGATTTTCTCTATCTATTTATTTTACTACT
CAAGACTATCTTGCAAAGTAGAAGAACCCTGTCTGCAGTATGACGACCGTGTATACCCGATTGGCTTACC
GGGTAACGCGTTGTGCCAGTGACTACAGGCCGGCCTTAGTGGTGATGGTGGTGGTGTTCATGCCACTCAA
TCTTCTGAGCCTCGAAAATATCATTAAGACCGCTGCCGCCGGGGCTCAGGCTCAGGGACTTCTGGGTGTA
GTGGTTGTGCAGGGCCTCGTGCATCACGCTGCAGCTGAACACGTTGCCCTGCTGCCACCTGGACTTGTCC
ACGGTCAGCTTGCTGTACAGGAAGAAGCTGCCGTCGCTGTCCAGCACTGGGGGGGTGGTCTTGTAGTTGT
TCTCGGGCTGGCCGTTGCTCTCCCACTCCACGGCGATATCGCTGGGGTAGAAGCCCTTCACCAGACAGGT
CAGGGACACCTGGTTCTTGGTCATCTCCTCCCGGCTGGGGGGCAGGGTGTACACCTGGGGCTCCCGTGGC
TGGCCCTTGGCCTTGCTGATTGTCTTTTCGATTGGGGCAGCCAGGGCCTTGTTGGAGACTTTGCACTTGT
ATTCTTTGCCGTTCAGCCAGTCCTGGTGCAGCACGGTCAGCACGGACACCACCCTGTAGGTGCTGTTGTA
CTGCTCCTCTCTGGGCTTGGTCTTGGCGTTGTGCACCTCCACGCCGTCCACGTACCAGTTGAACTTCACC
TCTGGGTCCTCGTGGGACACGGCCACCACCACGCAGGTCACCTCGGGGGTCCTGCTGATCATCAGGGTGT
CCTTGGGCTTGGGGGGGAACAGGAACACGGAAGGCCCTCCCAGCAGTTCTGGAGCTGGGCAGGGGGGGCA
GGTGTGGGTCTTGTCGCCGCCCGGCGCGCCAGCCACGGTGCTGTCCCTCTCAGGAGGTTCTTCCATCAGG
ACCTGCAGATGGATCTTTCCGTGGCCTCTGTGCCGGTCTGGAGGGTTCATGATGTAGCAGTTGTAGATGC
CCTCGTCCTCAGGCTGCACGTTTCTCAGCATCACGGACACGTCGTACTTAGAGGGGTTGCCGCTGAATTC
CACTCTGTCCTGGAATCTTTCCAGCTTCAGGTTGATGATCTTCATCCGGAACTGCAGGAACATTTCCTCG
CTGCAGTTGTTGCACTCTTGGTAGGTCCAGTTCAGGGAGAACTGCTTGTGGTTCACGGTGTAGCAGCTAT
TGAAGGTGCAGGGCAGTCTGGCATCAGAGCCATTCAGCACGTTCAGTGTGGCAGGCACTGTAACTTCCAT
GGCGGCCGCAGCGAACACCAGGCAGAAGATGTAGCTCAGGGCAATGATGGTCTTCATGGTGGCGCTAGCA
GGCGCGTTTTCGATAGAACCGAGGTGCAGTTGGACCTGGGAGTGGACACCTGTGGAGAGAAAGGCAAAGT
GGATGTTATTCTATAGTGTCACCTAAATCGTATGTGTATGATACATAAGGTTATGTATTAATTGTAGCCG
CGTTCTAACGAAGCCAAGGGGGTGGGCCTATAGACTCTATAGGCGGTACTTACGTCACTCTTGGCACGGG
GAATCCGCGTTCCAATGCACCGTTCCCGGCCGCGGAGGCTGGATCGGTCCCGGTGTCTTCTATGGAGGTC
AAAACAGCGTGGATGGCGTCTCCAGGCGATCTGACGGTTCACTAAACGAGCTCTGCTTATATAGACCTCC
CACCGTACACGCCTACCGCCCATTTGCGTCAATGGGGCGGAGTTGTTACGACATTTTGGAAAGTCCCGTT
GATTTTGGTGCCAAAACAAACTCCCATTGACGTCAATGGGGTGGAGACTTGGAAATCCCCGTGAGTCAAA
CCGCTATCCACGCCCATTGATGTACTGCCAAAACCGCATCACCATGGTAATAGCGATGACTAATACGTAG
ATGTACTGCCAAGTAGGAAAGTCCCATAAGGTCATGTACTGGGCATAATGCCAGGCGGGCCATTTACCGT
CATTGACGTCAATAGGGGGCGTACTTGGCATATGATACACTTGATGTACTGCCAAGTGGGCAGTTTACCG
TAAATACTCCACCCATTGACGTCAATGGAAAGTCCCTATTGGCGTTACTATGGGAACATACGTCATTATT
GACGTCAATGGGCGGGGGTCGTTGGGCGGTCAGCCAGGCGGGCCATTTACCGTAAGTTATGTAACGCGGA
ACTCCATATATGGGCTATGAACTAATGACCCCGTAATTGATTACTATTAATAACTAGTCAATAATCAATG
CCAACATGGCGGTCATATTGGACATGAGCCAATATAAATGTACATATTATGATATAGATACAACGTATGC
AATGGCCAATAGCCAATATTGATTTATGCTATATAACCAATGAATAATATGGCTAATGGCCAATATTGAG
TCAACGCCACTGTGCATGAAGCTCGTAATTGTTATCCGCTCACAATTAAGGGCGACACAAAATTTATTCT
AAATGATAATAAATACTGATAACATCTTATAGTTTGTATTATATTTTGTATTATCGTTGACATGTATAAT
TTTGATATCAAAAACTGATTTTCCCTTTATTATTTTCGAGATTTATTTTCTTAATTCTCTTTAACAAACT
AGAAATATTGTATATACAAAAAATCATAAATAATAGATGAATAGTTTAATTATAGGTGTTCATCAATCGA
AAAAGCAACGTATCTTATTTAAAGTGCGTTGCTTTTTTCTCATTTATAAGGTTAAATAATTCTCATATAT
CAAGCAAAGTGACAGGCGCCCTTAAATATTCTGACAAATGCTCTTTCCCTAAACTCCCCCCATAAAAAAA
CCCGCCGAAGCGGGTTTTTACGTTATTTGCGGATTAACGATTACTCGTTATCAGAACCGCCCAGGGGGCC
CGAGCTTAAGACTGGCCGTCGTTTTACAACACAGAAAGAGTTTGTAGAAACGCAAAAAGGCCATCCGTCA
GGGGCCTTCTGCTTAGTTTGATGCCTGGCAGTTCCCTACTCTCGCCTTCCGCTTCCTCGCTCACTGACTC
GCTGCGCTCGGTCGTTCGGCTGCGGCGAGCGGTATCAGCTCACTCAAAGGCGGTAATACGGTTATCCACA
GAATCAGGGGATAACGCAGGAAAGAACATGTGAGCAAAAGGCCAGCAAAAGGCCAGGAACCGTAAAAAGG
CCGCGTTGCTGGCGTTTTTCCATAGGCTCCGCCCCCCTGACGAGCATCACAAAAATCGACGCTCAAGTCA
GAGGTGGCGAAACCCGACAGGACTATAAAGATACCAGGCGTTTCCCCCTGGAAGCTCCCTCGTGCGCTCT
CCTGTTCCGACCCTGCCGCTTACCGGATACCTGTCCGCCTTTCTCCCTTCGGGAAGCGTGGCGCTTTCTC
ATAGCTCACGCTGTAGGTATCTCAGTTCGGTGTAGGTCGTTCGCTCCAAGCTGGGCTGTGTGCACGAACC
CCCCGTTCAGCCCGACCGCTGCGCCTTATCCGGTAACTATCGTCTTGAGTCCAACCCGGTAAGACACGAC
TTATCGCCACTGGCAGCAGCCACTGGTAACAGGATTAGCAGAGCGAGGTATGTAGGCGGTGCTACAGAGT
TCTTGAAGTGGTGGGCTAACTACGGCTACACTAGAAGAACAGTATTTGGTATCTGCGCTCTGCTGAAGCC
AGTTACCTTCGGAAAAAGAGTTGGTAGCTCTTGATCCGGCAAACAAACCACCGCTGGTAGCGGTGGTTTT
TTTGTTTGCAAGCAGCAGATTACGCGCAGAAAAAAAGGATCTCAAGAAGATCCTTTGATCTTTTCTACGG
GGTCTGACGCTCAGTGGAACGACGCGCGCGTAACTCACGTTAAGGGATTTTGGTCATGAGCAAGGGGTGT
TATGAGCCATATTCAGGTATAAATGGGCTCGCGATAATGTTCAGAATTGGTTAATTGGTTGTAACACTGA
CCCCTATTTGTTTATTTTTCTAAATACATTCAAATATGTATCCGCTCATGAGACAATAACCCTGATAAAT
GCTTCAATAATATTGAAAAAGGAAGAATATGAGTATTCAACATTTCCGTGTCGCCCTTATTCCCTTTTTT
GCGGCATTTTGCCTTCCTGTTTTTGCTCACCCAGAAACGCTGGTGAAAGTAAAAGATGCTGAAGATCAGT
TGGGTGCACGAGTGGGTTACATCGAACTGGATCTCAACAGCGGTAAGATCCTTGAGAGTTTTCGCCCCGA
AGAACGTTTTCCAATGATGAGCACTTTTAAAGTTCTGCTATGTGGCGCGGTATTATCCCGTATTGACGCC
GGGCAAGAGCAACTCGGTCGCCGCATACACTATTCTCAGAATGACTTGGTTGAGTACTCACCAGTCACAG
AAAAGCATCTTACGGATGGCATGACAGTAAGAGAATTATGCAGTGCTGCCATAACCATGAGTGATAACAC
TGCGGCCAACTTACTTCTGACAACGATCGGAGGACCGAAGGAGCTAACCGCTTTTTTGCACAACATGGGG
GATCATGTAACTCGCCTTGATCGTTGGGAACCGGAGCTGAATGAAGCCATACCAAACGACGAGCGTGACA
CCACGATGCCTGTAGCGATGGCAACAACGTTGCGCAAACTATTAACTGGCGAACTACTTACTCTAGCTTC
CCGGCAACAATTAATAGACTGGATGGAGGCGGATAAAGTTGCAGGACCACTTCTGCGCTCGGCCCTTCCG
GCTGGCTGGTTTATTGCTGATAAATCCGGAGCCGGTGAGCGTGGTTCTCGCGGTATCATCGCAGCGCTGG
GGCCAGATGGTAAGCCCTCCCGTATCGTAGTTATCTACACGACGGGGAGTCAGGCAACTATGGATGAACG
AAATAGACAGATCGCTGAGATAGGTGCCTCACTGATTAAGCATTGGTAATGACCATGATTACGCCAAGCT
CTAGCTAGAGGTCGACGGTATACAGACATGATAAGATACATTGATGAGTTTGGACAAACCACAACTAGAA
TGCAGTGAAAAAAATGCTTTATTTGTGAAATTTGTGATGCTATTGCTTTATTTGTAACCATTATAAGCTG
CAATAAACAAGTTGGGGTGGGCGAAGAACTCCAGCATGAGATCCCCGCGCTGGAGGATCATCCAGCCGGC
GTCCCGGAAAACGATTCCGAAGCCCAACCTTTCATAGAAGGCGGCGGTGGAATCGAAATCTCGTAGCACG
TGTCAGGCACCGGGCTTGCGGGTCATGCACCAGGTGCGCGGTCCTTCGGGCACCTCGACGTCGGCGGTGA
CGGTGAAGCCGAGCCGCTCGTAGAAGGGGAGGTTGCGGGGCGCGGATGTCTCCAGGAAGGCGGGCACCCC
GGCGCGCTCGGCCGCCTCCACTCCGGGGAGCACGACGGCGCTGCCCAGACCCTTGCCCTGGTGGTCGGGC
GAGACGCCGACGGTGGCCAGGAACCACGCGGGCTCCTTGGGCCGGTGCGGCGCCAGGAGGCCTTCCATCT
GTTGCTGCGCGGCCAGCCGGGAACCGCTCAACTCGGCCATGCGCGGGCCGATCTCGGCGAACACCGCCCC
CGCTTCGACGCTCTCCGGCGTGGTCCAGACCGCCACCGCGGCGCCGTCGTCCGCGACCCACACCTTGCCG
ATGTCGAGCCCGACGCGCGTGAGGAAGAGTTCTTGCAGCTCGGTGACCCGCTCGAT
Features (pLannotate 1.2.2; 21 found; start..end, strand, type, name):
    145..192     -  promoter       EM7 promoter: synthetic bacterial promoter&nbsp
    240..569     -  promoter       SV40 promoter: SV40 enhancer and early promoter
    583..691     -  rep_origin     f1 ori (fragment): f1 bacteriophage origin of replication; arrow indicates direction of (+) strand synthesis
    692..803     -  polyA_signal   bGH poly(A) signal: bovine growth hormone polyadenylation signal
   1018..1695    -  CDS            IGHG1 (fragment): IGHG1_HUMAN - Experimental evidence at protein level: Swiss-Prot protein existence level 1. Constant region of immunoglobulin heavy chains. Immunoglobulins, also known as antibodies, are membrane-bound or secreted glycoproteins produced by B lymphocytes. In the recognition phase of humoral immunity, the membrane-bound immunoglobulins serve as receptors which, upon binding of a specific antigen, trigger the clonal expansion and differentiation of B lymphocytes into immunoglobulins- secreting plasma cells. Secreted immunoglobulins mediate the effector phase of humoral immunity, which results in
   1711..2151    -  CDS            SCN2B (fragment): SCN2B_HUMAN - Experimental evidence at protein level: Swiss-Prot protein existence level 1. Crucial in the assembly, expression, and functional modulation of the heterotrimeric complex of the sodium channel. The subunit beta-2 causes an increase in the plasma membrane surface area and in its folding into microvilli. Interacts with TNR may play a crucial role in clustering and regulation of activity of sodium channels at nodes of Ranvier (By similarity). From Homo sapiens (Human).
   2209..2246    -  CDS            IgH signal sequence (fragment): signal sequence from the mouse immunoglobulin heavy chain variable region
   2250..2268    -  promoter       SP6 promoter: promoter for bacteriophage SP6 RNA polymerase
   2320..2363    -  intron         CMV intron (fragment): modified intron A from human cytomegalovirus
   2499..2702    -  promoter       CMV promoter: human cytomegalovirus (CMV) immediate early promoter
   2703..3006    -  enhancer       CMV enhancer: human cytomegalovirus immediate early enhancer
   3249..3265    -  protein_bind   lac operator: The lac repressor binds to the lac operator to inhibit transcription in E. coli. This inhibition can be relieved by adding lactose or isopropyl-β-D-thiogalactopyranoside (IPTG). lac repressor encoded by lacI
   3721..3740    +  CDS            lacZα (fragment): LacZα fragment of β-galactosidase; lacZ fragment
   3765..3782    -  terminator     rrnB T2 terminator (fragment): transcription terminator T2 from the E. coli rrnB gene
   4007..4595    -  rep_origin     ori: high-copy-number ColE1/pMB1/pBR322/pUC origin of replication
   4706..4730    +  CDS            KanR (fragment): aminoglycoside phosphotransferase; aph(3')-Ia; confers resistance to kanamycin
   4760..4856    +  promoter       AmpR promoter (fragment): bla
   4859..5719    +  CDS            AmpR: β-lactamase; bla; confers resistance to ampicillin, carbenicillin, and related antibiotics
   5772..5893    -  polyA_signal   SV40 poly(A) signal: SV40 polyadenylation signal
   5888..6013    -  CDS            ble (fragment): BLE_KLEPN - Experimental evidence at protein level: Swiss-Prot protein existence level 1. Binding protein with a strong affinity to the bleomycin family of antibiotics. Binds to CL990; an antimitotic-antibiotic compound. From Klebsiella pneumoniae.
   6023..126     -  CDS            PuroR (fragment) (across the origin): puromycin N-acetyltransferase; pac from Streptomyces; confers resistance to puromycin
