[The description below was written by a language model from this plasmid's Addgene catalogue record and pLannotate feature annotations shown in this document.]
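Description:
pD649-HAsp-SCN2B-Fc(DAPA)-AviTag-6xHis is a mammalian expression plasmid built on the pD649 backbone for secreted production of the extracellular domain of human SCN2B, the beta-2 subunit of the voltage-gated sodium channel. It is propagated in E. coli as a high-copy plasmid through a ColE1/pUC-type origin and selected with ampicillin via the β-lactamase gene. Expression is driven by the CMV immediate-early enhancer and promoter, followed by a fragment of CMV intron A. An SP6 promoter lies just upstream of the coding region, and a bovine growth hormone polyadenylation signal terminates the transcript.

The open reading frame begins with a signal peptide: the name indicates an HA-derived secretion signal, while the automated annotation matches a fragment of an immunoglobulin heavy-chain signal sequence. This directs the fusion into the secretory pathway. The SCN2B ectodomain sits between retained 5′ and 3′ restriction sites and is joined at its C terminus to a human IgG1 Fc region carrying the D265A and P329A (DAPA) substitutions, which are generally used to reduce Fc effector-function binding. The Fc dimerises the ectodomain, the AviTag allows site-specific enzymatic biotinylation, and the 6xHis tag supports metal-affinity purification. The two small tags are listed in the catalogue but are not annotated separately in the feature table.

A second cassette, with SV40 and EM7 promoters and an SV40 polyadenylation signal, contains sequences annotated only as PuroR and ble fragments, so the record does not establish which mammalian selection, if any, is functional. The depositor notes that some plasmids in this collection may carry an IS4-like transposase upstream of the CMV promoter. The construct belongs to a collection used for mapping protein–protein interactions among human immunoglobulin-superfamily cell-surface proteins.
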