Addgene plasmid #156518: pD649-HAsp-SCN2B-Fc(DAPA)-AviTag-6xHis
Purpose: Mammalian expression of cell-surface protein extracellular domain fused to Fc(DAPA)-Avi-6xHis. Protein is secreted from cells.
Depositing lab: Chris Garcia. Depositing organization: Stanford University. Publication: A Human IgSF Cell-Surface Interactome Reveals a Complex Network of Protein-Protein Interactions. Wojtowicz WM, Vielmetter J, Fernandes RA, Siepe DH, Eastman CL, Chisholm GB, Cox S, Klock H, Anderson PW, Rue SM, Miller JJ, Glaser SM, Bragstad ML, Vance J, Lam AW, Lesley SA, Zinn K, Garcia KC. Cell. 2020 Aug 20;182(4):1027-1043.e17. doi: 10.1016/j.cell.2020.07.025. PubMed 32822567.
Backbone
  Vector backbone: pD649
  Backbone size w/o insert (bp): 6106
  Vector type: Mammalian Expression
Growth in bacteria
  Bacterial resistance: Ampicillin, 100 μg/mL
  Growth temperature: 37°C
  Growth strain: DH5alpha
  Copy number: High Copy
Gene/Insert
  Gene/Insert name: SCN2B
  Species: H. sapiens (human)
  Insert size (bp): 390
  Mutation: Fc region of human IgG contains D265A and P329A mutations (DAPA)
  Entrez Gene: SCN2B (a.k.a. ATFB14)
  Promoter: CMV/SP6
  Tag / fusion protein: Fc(DAPA)-AviTag-6xHis (C terminal on backbone)
  Cloning method: Restriction Enzyme; 5′ cloning site GCGGCCGC (not destroyed); 3′ cloning site GGCGCGCC (not destroyed)
  Sequencing primers: 5′ ATTTAGGTGACACTATAG; 3′ CACGTACCAGTTGAACTTCACC
Resource information
  A portion of this plasmid was derived from a plasmid made by: synthesis by ThermoFisher
Terms and licenses: Academic/Nonprofit Terms; Industry Terms: Not Available to Industry
Depositor comments: Some plasmids in this collection may have an IS4-like element ISVsa5 family transposase upstream of the CMV promoter.
How to cite: pD649-HAsp-SCN2B-Fc(DAPA)-AviTag-6xHis was a gift from Chris Garcia (Addgene plasmid # 156518 ; http://n2t.net/addgene:156518 ; RRID:Addgene_156518)
